Addgene plasmid #39584: KHBD00474
Depositing lab: Bart Deplancke. Depositing organization: Swiss Federal Institute of Technology (EPFL). Publication: Automated protein-DNA interaction screening of Drosophila regulatory elements. Korneel Hens, Jean-Daniel Feuz, Alina Isakova, Antonina Lagovitina, Andreas Massouras, Julien Bryois, Patrick Callaerts, Susan E. Celniker, Bart Deplancke. Nat Methods. 2011 Oct 30;8(12):1065-70. 10.1038/nmeth.1763 PubMed 22037703.
Backbone
  Vector backbone: pDONR221
  Backbone manufacturer: Invitrogen
  Backbone size w/o insert (bp): 2536
  Vector type: Gateway DONR vector
Growth in bacteria
  Bacterial resistance: Kanamycin, 50 μg/mL
  Growth temperature: 37°C
  Growth strain: DH5alpha
  Copy number: High Copy
Gene/Insert
  Gene/Insert name: CG17077 (alt names: FBgn0003118; pnt; pointed)
  Species: D. melanogaster (fly)
  Insert size (bp): 1908
  Entrez Gene: pnt (a.k.a. Dmel_CG17077, 0123/09, 0608/07, 0998/12, 3520, CG17077, D-Ets-2, D-ets-2, DMPOINT1A, Dmel\CG17077, E(E2F)3D, EC3-2, EK3-2, ETS2, EY3-1, Ets, Ets1/2, Ets2, Ets58AB, Ets94F, PNT, PNT-P1, PNTP1, PNTP2, POINT, Pnt, Pnt-P1, Pnt2, PntP1, PntP2, Pointed, Pointed-P1, ets94F, l(3)07825, l(3)j1B7, l(3)s118306, png, pnt-P1, pnt-P2, pnt.P1, pntP2, pntegfr, pointed-RC, ptd)
  Promoter: none
  Cloning method: Gateway Cloning
  Sequencing primers: 5′ M13-F20; 3′ M13R
Terms and licenses: Academic/Nonprofit Terms; Industry Terms: Not Available to Industry
Depositor comments: Please note that the ORFs in this collection were cloned open-ended (without a stop codon).
How to cite: KHBD00474 was a gift from Bart Deplancke (Addgene plasmid # 39584 ; http://n2t.net/addgene:39584 ; RRID:Addgene_39584)
