[The description below was written by a language model from this plasmid's Addgene catalogue record.]
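Description:
KHBD00474 is a Gateway entry clone built in the pDONR221 backbone (Invitrogen), carrying the open reading frame of the Drosophila melanogaster gene pointed (pnt, CG17077, FBgn0003118), which encodes an ETS-family transcription factor. The insert is recorded as 1908 bp in a backbone of 2536 bp without insert. The plasmid is maintained in E. coli as a high-copy construct under kanamycin selection. The record does not say which pnt isoform the ORF corresponds to, and no feature table is provided, so individual backbone elements beyond the catalogue fields cannot be confirmed here.

As is normal for a donor-derived entry vector, there is no promoter driving the insert, so the plasmid is not an expression construct in its own right. It serves as a sequence-verified source of the ORF. Cloning into pDONR221 by Gateway recombination generally leaves the insert flanked by attL sites, which allow it to be transferred by LR recombination into any compatible destination vector that supplies the promoter, tags and host-specific elements. M13 forward and reverse primer sites flanking the insert are listed for sequencing. The depositor notes that ORFs in this collection were cloned open-ended, without a stop codon, which permits in-frame C-terminal fusions after transfer, as well as N-terminal ones. The clone belongs to a collection of Drosophila transcription factor ORFs assembled for automated screening of protein–DNA interactions at fly regulatory elements, and it is suited to similar uses in which pointed needs to be shuttled into expression or fusion vectors.
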