>Addgene plasmid #39584 | KHBD00474 | depositor partial sequence | sequence record 50024 | KHBD00474 sequence 1908 bps
ATGACCAATGAGTGGATCGATTGGAATGACAGTCGGATGCTACCGCCGCTGCGGTCGGCAAACTATAACT
ACCATCCTCAGACCTTCTTGCCAAATAATTATCAGTGCTTTACTGGAAAATTCCACCTGAAGGGACAAAA
GTTGCAGCAGCTAACCACCAATCATAGCAAGCTCAAAGAAGTTCCCACCGCCTTGCCACCCCTCACGCCG
GGCACCAATCGCAAGGTCAACGAGGTACTGAAGGCATCCTTTGCCTCCTGGGAAAAGGAGGTCCAAAAAT
GCAACATAACCAAAGATCCGCGTGAATGGACGGAGGAGCATGTCATCTACTGGCTCAATTGGGCCAAAAA
TGAGTTCTCATTGGTCTCCATGAACCTGGACCCCTTCTACAAGATGAAGGGACGCGCCATGGTGGATCTG
GGCAAGGAGAAGTTCCTGGCCATCACGCCGCCCTTCACCGGCGACATACTGTGGGAGCACTTGGACATCC
TGCAAAAAGATTGCGAGAAACCAAATGAGGATATTGTGCACGGCAATTCCTTTGAGTCGGCCACCACGGC
CTCGGTCTGTGGATCGGACCACCAGGTGGCCAATTACCCCAACGAGACGCACGCCAACAGCAACAACAGC
AGCATAAACAGCCGCCTGTCCATGGATTATGTGACGTCGGCGGGGAATAGTGATAATAAAAACTTCCACC
GCGCCACGCCTCACTCCCACAATGGCTACAACACCAGCAACACACACGACCGCATCAACAACAGCACGCC
CCCGCAGCAGCAGCAATCGCAGCAGCCGACTGTCAATGGCAGCGGTAGCGCCAGCAGCAACAACAATAAC
TCCATGCTACCGCCCGCTGTACAGCAAAGCAACAACGAAAATAACAACACCAGCAGCAGCAACACAAACA
ACAGCAGCAACAACAACAACAACAGCGGTGGCAGCAACAATTCGAATGCGGGCAGCAATAACAACAATAA
TAACAACAATAATATTAACTTTATGGCAGCGGCGGCGATCTTCCAACATCACCTCAAAGAGGAGCCGGGC
ACCCAGAATGGTAATATCGGTGGCTATGGTGGTGGCAGTAATAGCCAGAACGATCCCACGGATCTCAGTA
GTTATGGATTGCCTGCCCACCTGGCCGCTTACGGTGGTGGGAGTGGCAGTGGGCCAACCGGCGGCAGGAG
CTCCGGTGGCGGTGGCGATGAAAGCGATTATCACAGCACGATCTCGGCGCAGGATCACCAGAGTCAGCAA
TCGAGTGGAGGAAATGGCAGTGGAGGAGCCAGCGGTGGAAGCACCGGAAACAGCAACGGTTACTTGGACA
GCAGCTCGGAGTTCTATGGCAGTTACGCGGGCAGGGGTCGATTCCACGATGGTTATCCACCGGAATTTAC
GCCCTACGATGCTCAATCCTTCCAGTCGATGGGCCCCCAGCCCACGGCCATGGATCAGTGGGGAGCAGCC
CATGCCCACCAGCATCCGGCAGCGTATATGAGCACCTTGGGTCTGGATAAGGGCCTGCTGGGTGGCTATA
CGACGCAGGGCGGAGTGCCGTGCTTCACGGGATCGGGTCCCATTCAACTGTGGCAATTCCTGCTCGAGTT
GCTGCTGGACAAGACGTGTCAGAGTTTCATTTCGTGGACCGGCGATGGCTGGGAGTTCAAGCTAACAGAT
CCTGATGAGGTGGCTCGTCGTTGGGGAATTCGCAAAAACAAACCGAAGATGAACTACGAGAAGCTGAGTC
GCGGTCTGCGCTACTATTATGACAAAAACATCATCCACAAGACGGCAGGCAAACGATATGTCTACCGCTT
TGTCTGTGATCTCCAGAATCTAGTTGGGCACACACCCGAGGAGCTGGTGGCCAAGTATGATCTTAAGATT
GAGAAAAAAGATGTGGAT
