>Addgene plasmid #39584 | KHBD00474 | addgene partial sequence | sequence record 51584 | M13Rev
AATAATGATTTTATTTTGACTGATAGTGACCTGTTCGTTGCAACAAATTGATAAGCAATGCTTTCTTATA
ATGCCAACTTTGTACAAGAAAGTTGGCAAATCCACATCTTTTTTCTCAATCTTAAGATCATACTTGGCCA
CCAGCTCCTCGGGTGTGTGCCCAACTAGATTCTGGAGATCACAGACAAAGCGGTAGACATATCGTTTGCC
TGCCGTCTTGTGGATGATGTTTTTGTCATAATAGTAGCGCAGACCGCGACTCAGCTTCTCGTAGTTCATC
TTCGGTTTGTTTTTGCGAATTCCCCAACGACGAGCCACCTCATCAGGATCTGTTAGCTTGAACTCCCAGC
CATCGCCGGTCCACGAAATGAAACTCTGACACGTCTTGTCCAGCAGCAACTCGAGCAGGAATTGCCACAG
TTGAATGGGACCCGATCCCGTGAAGCACGGCACTCCGCCCTGCGTCGTATAGCCACCCAGCAGGCCCTTA
TCCAGACCCAAGGTGCTCATATACGCTGCCGGATGCTGGTGGGCATGGGCTGCTCCCCACTGATCCATGG
CCGTGGGCTGGGGGCCCATCGACTGGAAGGATTGAGCATCGTAGGGCGTAAATTCCGGTGGATAACCATC
GTGGAATCGACCCCTGCCCGCGTAACTGCCATAGAACTCCGAGCTGCTGTCCAAGTAACCGTTGCTGTTT
CCGGTGCTTCCACCGCTGGCTCCTCCACTGCCATTTCCTCCACTCGATTGCTGACTCTGGTGATCCTGCG
CCGAGATCGTGCTGTGATA
